Addgene plasmid #194167: pcDNA3.1_Tau Authentic Alu 10-12WT
Purpose: Insert contains intronic Tau authentic Alu and repeat elements. The introns are flanked by the Wild Type tau cDNA exons 10-12 . Expresses the tau circular RNA 12-->10 WT with 3X flag tag in exon 10.
Depositing lab: Stefan Stamm. Depositing organization: University of Kentucky. Publication: RNA editing of microtubule-associated protein tau circular RNAs promotes their translation and tau tangle formation. Welden JR, Margvelani G, Arizaca Maquera KA, Gudlavalleti B, Miranda Sardon SC, Campos AR, Robil N, Lee DC, Hernandez AG, Wang WX, Di J, de la Grange P, Nelson PT, Stamm S. Nucleic Acids Res. 2022 Dec 9;50(22):12979-12996. doi: 10.1093/nar/gkac1129. PubMed 36533443.
Backbone
  Vector backbone: pcDNA3.1
  Total vector size (bp): 8048
  Vector type: Mammalian Expression
Growth in bacteria
  Bacterial resistance: Ampicillin, 100 μg/mL
  Growth temperature: 37°C
  Growth strain: NEB Stable
  Copy number: Unknown
Gene/Insert
  Gene/Insert name: Microtubule-associated protein tau 10-12 WT (alt name: MAPT 10-12 WT)
  Species: H. sapiens (human)
  Insert size (bp): 2640
  Tag / fusion protein: 3X Flag
Terms and licenses: Academic/Nonprofit Terms; Industry Terms: Not Available to Industry
How to cite: pcDNA3.1_Tau Authentic Alu 10-12WT was a gift from Stefan Stamm (Addgene plasmid # 194167 ; http://n2t.net/addgene:194167 ; RRID:Addgene_194167)
