[The description below was written by a language model from this plasmid's Addgene catalogue record and pLannotate feature annotations shown in this document.]
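Description:
pcDNA3.1_Tau Authentic Alu 10-12WT is a mammalian expression plasmid of about 8 kb, built on the pcDNA3.1 backbone and designed to produce a circular RNA from the human microtubule-associated protein tau (MAPT) gene. It replicates in E. coli from a high-copy ColE1/pUC-type origin and is selected with ampicillin through the β-lactamase gene. It also carries an f1 origin and an SV40 promoter-driven neomycin resistance cassette with an SV40 polyadenylation signal, which would allow G418 selection of transfected mammalian cells.

The roughly 2.6 kb insert sits between the CMV immediate early enhancer/promoter (with a downstream T7 promoter) and the bovine growth hormone polyadenylation signal. According to the record, it consists of wild-type tau cDNA for exons 10 to 12 together with authentic tau intronic sequence containing Alu and other repeat elements. Complementary intronic repeats of this kind generally bring distant splice sites together and favour back-splicing, here joining exon 12 to exon 10 to give the tau 12→10 circular RNA. A 3xFLAG tag placed in exon 10, annotated immediately upstream of the MAPT coding fragment, allows any protein translated from the circle to be detected.

Several short automated annotations within the insert (MKNK1, GVQW1 and CEN/ARS fragments), and a truncated HIV-1 LTR fragment just upstream of it, are probably spurious. The MKNK1 and GVQW1 hits most likely reflect similarity to repetitive Alu-type sequence rather than real functional parts. The associated publication concerns RNA editing of tau circular RNAs, their translation and tau tangle formation, so this construct appears to serve as the wild-type version for studying tau circular RNA formation and translation in transfected cells.
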