Features (pLannotate 1.2.2; 24 found; start..end, strand, type, name):
     28..80      -  misc_feature   bom (fragment): basis of mobility region from pBR322
    235..614     +  enhancer       CMV enhancer: human cytomegalovirus immediate early enhancer
    615..818     +  promoter       CMV promoter: human cytomegalovirus (CMV) immediate early promoter
    814..847     +  LTR            5' LTR (truncated) (fragment): truncated 5' long terminal repeat (LTR) from HIV-1
    863..881     +  promoter       T7 promoter: promoter for bacteriophage T7 RNA polymerase
   1278..1412    -  CDS            MKNK1 (fragment): MKNK1_HUMAN - Also known as MNK1. Experimental evidence at protein level: Swiss-Prot protein existence level 1. May play a role in the response to environmental stress and cytokines. Appears to regulate translation by phosphorylating EIF4E, thus increasing the affinity of this protein for the 7-methylguanosine- containing mRNA cap. From Homo sapiens (Human).
   2302..2367    +  CDS            3xFLAG: three tandem FLAG® epitope tags, followed by an enterokinase cleavage site
   2377..2580    +  CDS            MAPT (fragment): TAU_SPECI - Experimental evidence at protein level: Swiss-Prot protein existence level 1. Promotes microtubule assembly and stability, and might be involved in the establishment and maintenance of neuronal polarity. The C-terminus binds axonal microtubules while the N-terminus binds neural plasma membrane components, suggesting that tau functions as a linker protein between both. Axonal polarity is predetermined by tau localization (in the neuronal cell) in the domain of the cell body defined by the centrosome. The short isoforms allow plasticity of the cytoskeleton whereas the longer isoforms
   2906..2922    -  misc_feature   CEN/ARS (fragment): S. cerevisiae CEN6 centromere fused to an autonomously replicating sequence
   3331..3597    +  CDS            GVQW1 (fragment): GVQW1_HUMAN - Also known as TIGD1L2. Experimental evidence at transcript level: Swiss-Prot protein existence level 2. From Homo sapiens (Human).
   3648..3872    +  polyA_signal   bGH poly(A) signal: bovine growth hormone polyadenylation signal
   3876..3897    +  promoter       SV40 promoter (fragment): SV40 enhancer and early promoter
   3918..4346    +  rep_origin     f1 ori (sequence partly withheld): f1 bacteriophage origin of replication; arrow indicates direction of (+) strand synthesis
   4360..4689    +  promoter       SV40 promoter: SV40 enhancer and early promoter
   4756..5547    +  CDS            neo: KKA2_KLEPN - Also known as kan, nptII. Experimental evidence at protein level: Swiss-Prot protein existence level 1. Resistance to kanamycin, neomycin, paromomycin, ribostamycin, butirosin and gentamicin B. From Klebsiella pneumoniae.
   5571..5729    +  CDS            ble (fragment): BLE_KLEPN - Experimental evidence at protein level: Swiss-Prot protein existence level 1. Binding protein with a strong affinity to the bleomycin family of antibiotics. Binds to CL990; an antimitotic-antibiotic compound. From Klebsiella pneumoniae.
   5724..5845    +  polyA_signal   SV40 poly(A) signal: SV40 polyadenylation signal
   5918..5934    -  protein_bind   lac operator: The lac repressor binds to the lac operator to inhibit transcription in E. coli. This inhibition can be relieved by adding lactose or isopropyl-β-D-thiogalactopyranoside (IPTG). lac repressor encoded by lacI
   5942..5972    -  promoter       lac promoter: promoter for the E. coli lac operon
   5987..6008    -  protein_bind   CAP binding site: CAP binding activates transcription in the presence of cAMP. E. coli catabolite activator protein
   6021..6113    -  CDS            lacI (fragment): lac repressor; lacI; The lac repressor binds to the lac operator to inhibit transcription in E. coli. This inhibition can be relieved by adding lactose or isopropyl-β-D-thiogalactopyranoside (IPTG).
   6296..6884    -  rep_origin     ori: high-copy-number ColE1/pMB1/pBR322/pUC origin of replication
   7055..7915    -  CDS            AmpR: β-lactamase; bla; confers resistance to ampicillin, carbenicillin, and related antibiotics
   7916..8020    -  promoter       AmpR promoter: bla
>Addgene plasmid #194167 | pcDNA3.1_Tau Authentic Alu 10-12WT | addgene full sequence | sequence record 381798 | Addgene NGS Result
GACGGATCGGGAGATCTCCCGATCCCCTATGGTGCACTCTCAGTACAATCTGCTCTGATGCCGCATAGTT
AAGCCAGTATCTGCTCCCTGCTTGTGTGTTGGAGGTCGCTGAGTAGTGCGCGAGCAAAATTTAAGCTACA
ACAAGGCAAGGCTTGACCGACAATTGCATGAAGAATCTGCTTAGGGTTAGGCGTTTTGCGCTGCTTCGCG
ATGTACGGGCCAGATATACGCGTTGACATTGATTATTGACTAGTTATTAATAGTAATCAATTACGGGGTC
ATTAGTTCATAGCCCATATATGGAGTTCCGCGTTACATAACTTACGGTAAATGGCCCGCCTGGCTGACCG
CCCAACGACCCCCGCCCATTGACGTCAATAATGACGTATGTTCCCATAGTAACGCCAATAGGGACTTTCC
ATTGACGTCAATGGGTGGAGTATTTACGGTAAACTGCCCACTTGGCAGTACATCAAGTGTATCATATGCC
AAGTACGCCCCCTATTGACGTCAATGACGGTAAATGGCCCGCCTGGCATTATGCCCAGTACATGACCTTA
TGGGACTTTCCTACTTGGCAGTACATCTACGTATTAGTCATCGCTATTACCATGGTGATGCGGTTTTGGC
AGTACATCAATGGGCGTGGATAGCGGTTTGACTCACGGGGATTTCCAAGTCTCCACCCCATTGACGTCAA
TGGGAGTTTGTTTTGGCACCAAAATCAACGGGACTTTCCAAAATGTCGTAACAACTCCGCCCCATTGACG
CAAATGGGCGGTAGGCGTGTACGGTGGGAGGTCTATATAAGCAGAGCTCTCTGGCTAACTAGAGAACCCA
CTGCTTACTGGCTTATCGAAATTAATACGACTCACTATAGGGAGACCCAAGCTGGCTAGCGTTTAAACTT
AAGCTTGGTACCGAGCTCGGATCCACTAGTCCAGTGTGGTGGAATTCCCAGGCTGATGGGGCCTCCAGGG
CAGTGGTTTCCACCCAGCATTCTCAAAAGAGCCACTGAGGTCTCAGTGCCATTTTCAAGATTTCGGAAGC
GGCCTGGGCACGGCTGGTCCTTCACTGGGATCACCACTTGGCAATTATTTACACCTGAGACGAATAAAAA
CCAGAGTGCTGAGATTACAGGCATGGTGGCTTACGCTTGTAATCGGCTTTGGGAAGCCGAGGTGGGCTGA
TTGCTTGAGCCCAGGAGTTTCAAACTATCCTGGACAACATAGCATGACCTCGTCTCTACAAAAAATACAA
AAAATTTGCCAGGTGTGGTGGCATGTGCCTGTGGTCCCAGCTACTTGGGAGGCTGAAGTAGGAGAATCCC
CTGAGCCCTGGGAAGTCGAGGCTGCACTGAGCCGTGATGATGTCACTGCACTCCAGCCTGGGTGACAAAG
TGAGACCCTATCTCACAAAGAAAAAAAACAAAACAAAAAACCCAAAGCACACTGTTTCCACTGTTTCCAG
AGTTCCTGAGAGGAAAGGTCACCGGGTGAGGAAGACGTTCTCACTGATCTGGCAGAGAAAATGTCCAGTT
TTTCCAACTCCCTAAACCATGGTTTTCTATTTCACAGCCCCCCCTTGCAGGGACAGAGCCCTCGTACAGA
AGGGACACCCCACATTTGTCTTCCCCACAAAGCGGCCTGTGTCCTGCCTACGGGGTCAGGGCTTCTCAAA
CCTGGCTGTGTGTCAGAATCACCAGGGGAACTTTTCAAAACTAGAGAGACTGAAGCCAGACTCCTAGATT
CTAATTCTAGGTCAGGGCTAGGGGCTGAGATTGTAAAAATCCACAGGTGATTCTGATGCCCGGCAGGCTT
GAGAACAGCCGCAGGGAGTTCTCTGGGAATGTGCCGGTGGGTCTAGCCAGGTGTGAGTGGAGATGCCGGG
GAACTTCCTATTACTCACTCGTCAGTGTGGCCGAACACATTTTTCACTTGACCTCAGGCTGGTGAACGCT
CCCCTCTGGGGTTCAGGCCTCACGATGCCATCCTTTTGTGAAGTGAGGACCTGCAATCCCAGCTTCGTAA
AGCCCGCTGGAAATCACTCACACTTCTGGGATGCCTTCAGAGCAGCCCTCTATCCCTTCAGCTCCCCTGG
GATGTGACTCGACCTCCCGTCACTCCCCAGACTGCCTCTGCCAAGTCCGAAAGTGGAGGCATCCTTGCGA
GCAAGTAGGCGGGTCCAGGGTGGCGCATGTCACTCATCGAAAGTGGAGGCGTCCTTGCGAGCAAGCAGGC
GGGTCCAGGGTGGCGTGTCACTCATCCTTTTTTCTGGCTACCAAAGGTGCAGATAATTAATGACTACAAA
GACCATGACGGTGATTATAAAGATCATGACATCGATTACAAGGATGACGATGACAAGAAGAAGCTGGATC
TTAGCAACGTCCAGTCCAAGTGTGGCTCAAAGGATAATATCAAACACGTCCCGGGAGGCGGCAGTGTGCA
AATAGTCTACAAACCAGTTGACCTGAGCAAGGTGACCTCCAAGTGTGGCTCATTAGGCAACATCCATCAT
AAACCAGGAGGTGGCCAGGTGGAAGTAAAATCTGAGAAGCTTGACTTCAAGGACAGAGTCCAGTCGAAGA
TTGGGTCCCTGGACAATATCACCCACGTCCCTGGCGGAGGAAATAAAAAGGTAAAGGGGGTAGGGTGGGT
TGGATGCTGCCCTTGGGTATATGGGCATTAATCAAGTTGAGTGGACAAAGGCTGGTCCAGTTCCCAGAGG
AGGAAAACAGAGGCTTCTGTGTTGACTGGCTGGATGTGGGCCCTCAGCAGCATCCAGTGGGTCTCCACTG
CCTGTCTCAATCACCTGGAGCTTTAGCACGTTTCACACCTGGGCCCCAACCTGGAGAGGCTGACCAATGG
GTCTCAGGGGCAGCTCGGTTGCTGGAGTTTTTGTTTTTATTTATTTTTATGTATTTAAGGCAGGGTCTCT
GTATTAGTCCATTCTCACACTGCTAATAAAGACATACCCAAGACTGGGTAATTTATAAAGGAAAGAGGTT
TAATGGACTCACAGTTCCATATGGCTGGGGAGGCCTCAAAATCATGGCGGAAGGCAAAGGAGAAGCAAAG
GCATGTCTTACATGGCAACAGGCAAGAGAGCGTGTGCAGGGGAACTCCCATTTATAAAACCATCAGACCT
CATGAGATTTATTCACTATCATGAGAACAGCATGGGAAAGACCCGCCCCCATGATTCAGTTACCTCCCAC
TGGGTCCCTCCCATGACACATGGAATTATGGGAGCTACAATTCAAGATGAGATTTGGGTGGGGACACAGC
CAAACCATATCAGTCTCCCTCTGTCATCCAGGCTGGAGTGCACTGGCATGATCTCGGCTCACTGCAGCCT
CTACCTCCCTGGGTCAGGTGATCTTCCCACCTCAGCCTCCCAGGTAGCTGGAACTACAGGTACCTGCCAC
TATGCCTGGCTAAATATTTTGTATTTCCTGTGGAGACGAGGTTTTGCCACGTTGCCCAGGCTGGTCTTGA
ACTCCTGAGGTCAAGCAATATGCCCACCTCGGCCTCCCAAGGTGCTGGGATTACAGGTGTGAGCCACAGT
GCTCGGCCTAAGTCACTGCAGTTTTTAGCGGCCGCTCGAGTCTAGAGGGCCCGTTTAAACCCGCTGATCA
GCCTCGACTGTGCCTTCTAGTTGCCAGCCATCTGTTGTTTGCCCCTCCCCCGTGCCTTCCTTGACCCTGG
AAGGTGCCACTCCCACTGTCCTTTCCTAATAAAATGAGGAAATTGCATCGCATTGTCTGAGTAGGTGTCA
TTCTATTCTGGGGGGTGGGGTGGGGCAGGACAGCAAGGGGGAGGATTGGGAAGACAATAGCAGGCATGCT
GGGGATGCGGTGGGCTCTATGGCTTCTGAGGCGGAAAGAACCAGCTGGGGCTCTAGGGGGTATCCCC
[124 nt withheld, positions 3918-4041]
C
[91 nt withheld, positions 4043-4133]
A
[49 nt withheld, positions 4135-4183]
CCTTTGACGTTGGAGTCCACGTTCTTT
[37 nt withheld, positions 4211-4247]
ACCCTATCTCGGTCTATTCTTTTGATTTATAAGGGATTTTGCCGATTTCGGCCTATTGGTTAAAAAATGA
GCTGATTTAACAAAAATTTAACGCGAATTAATTCTGTGGAATGTGTGTCAGTTAGGGTGTGGAAAGTCCC
CAGGCTCCCCAGCAGGCAGAAGTATGCAAAGCATGCATCTCAATTAGTCAGCAACCAGGTGTGGAAAGTC
CCCAGGCTCCCCAGCAGGCAGAAGTATGCAAAGCATGCATCTCAATTAGTCAGCAACCATAGTCCCGCCC
CTAACTCCGCCCATCCCGCCCCTAACTCCGCCCAGTTCCGCCCATTCTCCGCCCCATGGCTGACTAATTT
TTTTTATTTATGCAGAGGCCGAGGCCGCCTCTGCCTCTGAGCTATTCCAGAAGTAGTGAGGAGGCTTTTT
TGGAGGCCTAGGCTTTTGCAAAAAGCTCCCGGGAGCTTGTATATCCATTTTCGGATCTGATCAAGAGACA
GGATGAGGATCGTTTCGCATGATTGAACAAGATGGATTGCACGCAGGTTCTCCGGCCGCTTGGGTGGAGA
GGCTATTCGGCTATGACTGGGCACAACAGACAATCGGCTGCTCTGATGCCGCCGTGTTCCGGCTGTCAGC
GCAGGGGCGCCCGGTTCTTTTTGTCAAGACCGACCTGTCCGGTGCCCTGAATGAACTGCAGGACGAGGCA
GCGCGGCTATCGTGGCTGGCCACGACGGGCGTTCCTTGCGCAGCTGTGCTCGACGTTGTCACTGAAGCGG
GAAGGGACTGGCTGCTATTGGGCGAAGTGCCGGGGCAGGATCTCCTGTCATCTCACCTTGCTCCTGCCGA
GAAAGTATCCATCATGGCTGATGCAATGCGGCGGCTGCATACGCTTGATCCGGCTACCTGCCCATTCGAC
CACCAAGCGAAACATCGCATCGAGCGAGCACGTACTCGGATGGAAGCCGGTCTTGTCGATCAGGATGATC
TGGACGAAGAGCATCAGGGGCTCGCGCCAGCCGAACTGTTCGCCAGGCTCAAGGCGCGCATGCCCGACGG
CGAGGATCTCGTCGTGACCCATGGCGATGCCTGCTTGCCGAATATCATGGTGGAAAATGGCCGCTTTTCT
GGATTCATCGACTGTGGCCGGCTGGGTGTGGCGGACCGCTATCAGGACATAGCGTTGGCTACCCGTGATA
TTGCTGAAGAGCTTGGCGGCGAATGGGCTGACCGCTTCCTCGTGCTTTACGGTATCGCCGCTCCCGATTC
GCAGCGCATCGCCTTCTATCGCCTTCTTGACGAGTTCTTCTGAGCGGGACTCTGGGGTTCGAAATGACCG
ACCAAGCGACGCCCAACCTGCCATCACGAGATTTCGATTCCACCGCCGCCTTCTATGAAAGGTTGGGCTT
CGGAATCGTTTTCCGGGACGCCGGCTGGATGATCCTCCAGCGCGGGGATCTCATGCTGGAGTTCTTCGCC
CACCCCAACTTGTTTATTGCAGCTTATAATGGTTACAAATAAAGCAATAGCATCACAAATTTCACAAATA
AAGCATTTTTTTCACTGCATTCTAGTTGTGGTTTGTCCAAACTCATCAATGTATCTTATCATGTCTGTAT
ACCGTCGACCTCTAGCTAGAGCTTGGCGTAATCATGGTCATAGCTGTTTCCTGTGTGAAATTGTTATCCG
CTCACAATTCCACACAACATACGAGCCGGAAGCATAAAGTGTAAAGCCTGGGGTGCCTAATGAGTGAGCT
AACTCACATTAATTGCGTTGCGCTCACTGCCCGCTTTCCAGTCGGGAAACCTGTCGTGCCAGCTGCATTA
ATGAATCGGCCAACGCGCGGGGAGAGGCGGTTTGCGTATTGGGCGCTCTTCCGCTTCCTCGCTCACTGAC
TCGCTGCGCTCGGTCGTTCGGCTGCGGCGAGCGGTATCAGCTCACTCAAAGGCGGTAATACGGTTATCCA
CAGAATCAGGGGATAACGCAGGAAAGAACATGTGAGCAAAAGGCCAGCAAAAGGCCAGGAACCGTAAAAA
GGCCGCGTTGCTGGCGTTTTTCCATAGGCTCCGCCCCCCTGACGAGCATCACAAAAATCGACGCTCAAGT
CAGAGGTGGCGAAACCCGACAGGACTATAAAGATACCAGGCGTTTCCCCCTGGAAGCTCCCTCGTGCGCT
CTCCTGTTCCGACCCTGCCGCTTACCGGATACCTGTCCGCCTTTCTCCCTTCGGGAAGCGTGGCGCTTTC
TCATAGCTCACGCTGTAGGTATCTCAGTTCGGTGTAGGTCGTTCGCTCCAAGCTGGGCTGTGTGCACGAA
CCCCCCGTTCAGCCCGACCGCTGCGCCTTATCCGGTAACTATCGTCTTGAGTCCAACCCGGTAAGACACG
ACTTATCGCCACTGGCAGCAGCCACTGGTAACAGGATTAGCAGAGCGAGGTATGTAGGCGGTGCTACAGA
GTTCTTGAAGTGGTGGCCTAACTACGGCTACACTAGAAGAACAGTATTTGGTATCTGCGCTCTGCTGAAG
CCAGTTACCTTCGGAAAAAGAGTTGGTAGCTCTTGATCCGGCAAACAAACCACCGCTGGTAGCGGTGGTT
TTTTTGTTTGCAAGCAGCAGATTACGCGCAGAAAAAAAGGATCTCAAGAAGATCCTTTGATCTTTTCTAC
GGGGTCTGACGCTCAGTGGAACGAAAACTCACGTTAAGGGATTTTGGTCATGAGATTATCAAAAAGGATC
TTCACCTAGATCCTTTTAAATTAAAAATGAAGTTTTAAATCAATCTAAAGTATATATGAGTAAACTTGGT
CTGACAGTTACCAATGCTTAATCAGTGAGGCACCTATCTCAGCGATCTGTCTATTTCGTTCATCCATAGT
TGCCTGACTCCCCGTCGTGTAGATAACTACGATACGGGAGGGCTTACCATCTGGCCCCAGTGCTGCAATG
ATACCGCGAGACCCACGCTCACCGGCTCCAGATTTATCAGCAATAAACCAGCCAGCCGGAAGGGCCGAGC
GCAGAAGTGGTCCTGCAACTTTATCCGCCTCCATCCAGTCTATTAATTGTTGCCGGGAAGCTAGAGTAAG
TAGTTCGCCAGTTAATAGTTTGCGCAACGTTGTTGCCATTGCTACAGGCATCGTGGTGTCACGCTCGTCG
TTTGGTATGGCTTCATTCAGCTCCGGTTCCCAACGATCAAGGCGAGTTACATGATCCCCCATGTTGTGCA
AAAAAGCGGTTAGCTCCTTCGGTCCTCCGATCGTTGTCAGAAGTAAGTTGGCCGCAGTGTTATCACTCAT
GGTTATGGCAGCACTGCATAATTCTCTTACTGTCATGCCATCCGTAAGATGCTTTTCTGTGACTGGTGAG
TACTCAACCAAGTCATTCTGAGAATAGTGTATGCGGCGACCGAGTTGCTCTTGCCCGGCGTCAATACGGG
ATAATACCGCGCCACATAGCAGAACTTTAAAAGTGCTCATCATTGGAAAACGTTCTTCGGGGCGAAAACT
CTCAAGGATCTTACCGCTGTTGAGATCCAGTTCGATGTAACCCACTCGTGCACCCAACTGATCTTCAGCA
TCTTTTACTTTCACCAGCGTTTCTGGGTGAGCAAAAACAGGAAGGCAAAATGCCGCAAAAAAGGGAATAA
GGGCGACACGGAAATGTTGAATACTCATACTCTTCCTTTTTCAATATTATTGAAGCATTTATCAGGGTTA
TTGTCTCATGAGCGGATACATATTTGAATGTATTTAGAAAAATAAACAAATAGGGGTTCCGCGCACATTT
CCCCGAAAAGTGCCACCTGACGTC
