>Addgene plasmid #194167 | pcDNA3.1_Tau Authentic Alu 10-12WT | depositor partial sequence | sequence record 381942 | 10-12 insert
GTGCAGATAATTAATGACTACAAAGACCATGACGGTGATTATAAAGATCATGACATCGATTACAAGGATG
ACGATGACAAGAAGAAGCTGGATCTTAGCAACGTCCAGTCCAAGTGTGGCTCAAAGGATAATATCAAACA
CGTCCCGGGAGGCGGCAGTGTGCAAATAGTCTACAAACCAGTTGACCTGAGCAAGGTGACCTCCAAGTGT
GGCTCATTAGGCAACATCCATCATAAACCAGGAGGTGGCCAGGTGGAAGTAAAATCTGAGAAGCTTGACT
TCAAGGACAGAGTCCAGTCGAAGATTGGGTCCCTGGACAATATCACCCACGTCCCTGGCGGAGGAAATAA
AAAG
